>Addgene plasmid #143666 | TFORF2911 | addgene full sequence | sequence record 400498 | Addgene NGS Result
TTAATGTAGTCTTATGCAATACTCTTGTAGTCTTGCAACATGGTAACGATGAGTTAGCAACATGCCTTAC
AAGGAGAGAAAAAGCACCGTGCATGCCGATTGGTGGAAGTAAGGTGGTACGATCGTGCCTTATTAGGAAG
GCAACAGACGGGTCTGACATGGATTGGACGAACCACTGAATTGCCGCATTGCAGAGATATTGTATTTAAG
TGCCTAGCTCGATACATAAACGGGTCTCTCTGGTTAGACCAGATCTGAGCCTGGGAGCTCTCTGGCTAAC
TAGGGAACCCACTGCTTAAGCCTCAATAAAGCTTGCCTTGAGTGCTTCAAGTAGTGTGTGCCCGTCTGTT
GTGTGACTCTGGTAACTAGAGATCCCTCAGACCCTTTTAGTCAGTGTGGAAAATCTCTAGCAGTGGCGCC
CGAACAGGGACTTGAAAGCGAAAGGGAAACCAGAGGAGCTCTCTCGACGCAGGACTCGGCTTGCTGAAGC
GCGCACGGCAAGAGGCGAGGGGCGGCGACTGGTGAGTACGCCAAAAATTTTGACTAGCGGAGGCTAGAAG
GAGAGAGATGGGTGCGAGAGCGTCAGTATTAAGCGGGGGAGAATTAGATCGCGATGGGAAAAAATTCGGT
TAAGGCCAGGGGGAAAGAAAAAATATAAATTAAAACATATAGTATGGGCAAGCAGGGAGCTAGAACGATT
CGCAGTTAATCCTGGCCTGTTAGAAACATCAGAAGGCTGTAGACAAATACTGGGACAGCTACAACCATCC
CTTCAGACAGGATCAGAAGAACTTAGATCATTATATAATACAGTAGCAACCCTCTATTGTGTGCATCAAA
GGATAGAGATAAAAGACACCAAGGAAGCTTTAGACAAGATAGAGGAAGAGCAAAACAAAAGTAAGACCAC
CGCACAGCAAGCGGCCGCTGATCTTCAGACCTGGAGGAGGAGATATGAGGGACAATTGGAGAAGTGAATT
ATATAAATATAAAGTAGTAAAAATTGAACCATTAGGAGTAGCACCCACCAAGGCAAAGAGAAGAGTGGTG
CAGAGAGAAAAAAGAGCAGTGGGAATAGGAGCTTTGTTCCTTGGGTTCTTGGGAGCAGCAGGAAGCACTA
TGGGCGCAGCGTCAATGACGCTGACGGTACAGGCCAGACAATTATTGTCTGGTATAGTGCAGCAGCAGAA
CAATTTGCTGAGGGCTATTGAGGCGCAACAGCATCTGTTGCAACTCACAGTCTGGGGCATCAAGCAGCTC
CAGGCAAGAATCCTGGCTGTGGAAAGATACCTAAAGGATCAACAGCTCCTGGGGATTTGGGGTTGCTCTG
GAAAACTCATTTGCACCACTGCTGTGCCTTGGAATGCTAGTTGGAGTAATAAATCTCTGGAACAGATTTG
GAATCACACGACCTGGATGGAGTGGGACAGAGAAATTAACAATTACACAAGCTTAATACACTCCTTAATT
GAAGAATCGCAAAACCAGCAAGAAAAGAATGAACAAGAATTATTGGAATTAGATAAATGGGCAAGTTTGT
GGAATTGGTTTAACATAACAAATTGGCTGTGGTATATAAAATTATTCATAATGATAGTAGGAGGCTTGGT
AGGTTTAAGAATAGTTTTTGCTGTACTTTCTATAGTGAATAGAGTTAGGCAGGGATATTCACCATTATCG
TTTCAGACCCACCTCCCAACCCCGAGGGGACCCATGCATTGCATCTCAATTAGTCAGCAACCAGGTGTGG
AAAGTCCCCAGGCTCCCCAGCAGGCAGAAGTATGCAAAGCATGCGTCTCAATTAGTCAGCAACCATAGTC
CCGCCCCTAACTCCGCCCATCCCGCCCCTAACTCCGCCCAGTTCCGCCCATTCTCCGCCCCATGGCTGAC
TAATTTTTTTTATTTATGCAGAGGCCGAGGCCGCCTCGGCCTCTGAGCTATTCCAGAAGTAGTGAGGAGG
CTTTTTTGGAGGCCTAGGCTTTTGCAAAAAGCTTTCTAGAGGTACCACCGGAGCTTACCATGACCGAGTA
CAAGCCCACGGTGCGCCTCGCCACCCGCGACGACGTCCCCAGGGCCGTACGCACCCTCGCCGCCGCGTTC
GCCGACTACCCCGCCACGCGCCACACCGTCGATCCGGACCGCCACATCGAGCGGGTCACCGAGCTGCAAG
AACTCTTCCTCACGCGCGTCGGGCTCGACATCGGCAAGGTGTGGGTCGCGGACGACGGCGCCGCCGTGGC
GGTCTGGACCACGCCGGAGAGCGTCGAAGCGGGGGCGGTGTTCGCCGAGATCGGCCCGCGCATGGCCGAG
TTGAGCGGTTCCCGGCTGGCCGCGCAGCAACAGATGGAAGGCCTCCTGGCGCCGCACCGGCCCAAGGAGC
CCGCGTGGTTCCTGGCCACCGTCGGCGTCTCGCCCGACCACCAGGGCAAGGGTCTGGGCAGCGCCGTCGT
GCTCCCCGGAGTGGAGGCGGCCGAGCGCGCCGGGGTGCCCGCCTTCCTGGAGACCTCCGCGCCCCGCAAC
CTCCCCTTCTACGAGCGGCTCGGCTTCACCGTCACCGCCGACGTCGAGGTGCCCGAAGGACCGCGCACCT
GGTGCATGACCCGCAAGCCCGGTGCCAGTTAACGAATTCTAGATCTTGAGACAAATGGCAGTATTCATCC
ACAATTTTAAAAGAAAAGGGGGGATTGGGGGGTACAGTGCAGGGGAAAGAATAGTAGACATAATAGCAAC
AGACATACAAACTAAAGAATTACAAAAACAAATTACAAAAATTCAAAATTTTCGGGTTTATTACAGGGAC
AGCAGAGATCCACTTTGGCGCCGGCTCGAGGCCTGCAGGTGCAAAGATGGATAAAGTTTTAAACAGAGAG
GAATCTTTGCAGCTAATGGACCTTCTAGGTCTTGAAAGGAGTGGGAATTGGCTCCGGTGCCCGTCAGTGG
GCAGAGCGCACATCGCCCACAGTCCCCGAGAAGTTGGGGGGAGGGGTCGGCAATTGAACCGGTGCCTAGA
GAAGGTGGCGCGGGGTAAACTGGGAAAGTGATGTCGTGTACTGGCTCCGCCTTTTTCCCGAGGGTGGGGG
AGAACCGTATATAAGTGCAGTAGTCGCCGTGAACGTTCTTTTTCGCAACGGGTTTGCCGCCAGAACACAG
GTAAGTGCCGTGTGTGGTTCCCGCGGGCCTGGCCTCTTTACGGGTTATGGCCCTTGCGTGCCTTGAATTA
CTTCCACCTGGCTGCAGTACGTGATTCTTGATCCCGAGCTTCGGGTTGGAAGTGGGTGGGAGAGTTCGAG
GCCTTGCGCTTAAGGAGCCCCTTCGCCTCGTGCTTGAGTTGAGGCCTGGCCTGGGCGCTGGGGCCGCCGC
GTGCGAATCTGGTGGCACCTTCGCGCCTGTCTCGCTGCTTTCGATAAGTCTCTAGCCATTTAAAATTTTT
GATGACCTGCTGCGACGCTTTTTTTCTGGCAAGATAGTCTTGTAAATGCGGGCCAAGATCTGCACACTGG
TATTTCGGTTTTTGGGGCCGCGGGCGGCGACGGGGCCCGTGCGTCCCAGCGCACATGTTCGGCGAGGCGG
GGCCTGCGAGCGCGGCCACCGAGAATCGGACGGGGGTAGTCTCAAGCTGGCCGGCCTGCTCTGGTGCCTG
GCCTCGCGCCGCCGTGTATCGCCCCGCCCTGGGCGGCAAGGCTGGCCCGGTCGGCACCAGTTGCGTGAGC
GGAAAGATGGCCGCTTCCCGGCCCTGCTGCAGGGAGCTCAAAATGGAGGACGCGGCGCTCGGGAGAGCGG
GCGGGTGAGTCACCCACACAAAGGAAAAGGGCCTTTCCGTCCTCAGCCGTCGCTTCATGTGACTCCACGG
AGTACCGGGCGCCGTCCAGGCACCTCGATTAGTTCTCGAGCTTTTGGAGTACGTCGTCTTTAGGTTGGGG
GGAGGGGTTTTATGCGATGGAGTTTCCCCACACTGAGTGGGTGGAGACTGAAGTTAGGCCAGCTTGGCAC
TTGATGTAATTCTCCTTGGAATTTGCCCTTTTTGAGTTTGGATCTTGGTTCATTCTCAAGCCTCAGACAG
TGGTTCAAAGTTTTTTTCTTCCATTTCAGGTGTCGTGAGGCTAGCACCGCCACCATGTATTCGTCCCCGC
TCTGCCTCACCCAGGATGAGTTCCACCCGTTCATCGAGGCCCTGCTGCCTCACGTCCGCGCCTTCGCCTA
CACCTGGTTCAACCTGCAGGCGCGGAAGCGCAAGTACTTCAAGAAGCACGAGAAGCGGATGTCGAAGGAC
GAGGAGCGTGCGGTCAAGGACGAGCTGCTGGGCGAGAAGCCCGAGGTCAAGCAGAAGTGGGCGTCGCGGC
TGCTGGCCAAGCTGCGCAAGGACATCCGGCCCGAGTGCCGCGAGGACTTCGTGCTGAGCATCACCGGCAA
GAAGGCGCCGGGCTGCGTGCTCTCCAACCCCGACCAGAAGGGCAAGATGCGGCGCATCGACTGTCTCCGG
CAGGCGGACAAGGTGTGGCGGCTGGACCTGGTCATGGTCATCCTGTTCAAGGGCATCCCGCTGGAGAGCA
CCGACGGCGAGCGCCTGGTCAAGGCTGCGCAGTGCGGTCACCCGGTCCTGTGCGTGCAGCCGCACCACAT
TGGCGTGGCCGTCAAGGAGCTGGACCTCTACCTGGCCTACTTCGTGCGTGAGCGAGATGCAGAGCAAAGC
GGCAGTCCCCGGACAGGGATGGGCTCTGACCAGGAGGACAGCAAGCCCATCACGCTGGACACGACCGACT
TCCAGGAGAGCTTTGTCACCTCCGGCGTGTTCAGCGTCACTGAGCTCATCCAAGTGTCCCGGACACCCGT
GGTGACTGGAACAGGACCCAACTTCTCCCTGGGGGAGCTGCAGGGGCACCTGGCATACGACCTGAACCCA
GCCAGCACTGGCCTCAGAAGAACGCTGCCCAGCACCTCCTCCAGTGGGAGCAAGCGGCACAAATCGGGCT
CGATGGAGGAAGACGTGGACACGAGCCCTGGCGGCGATTACTACACTTCGCCCAGCTCGCCCACGAGTAG
CAGCCGCAACTGGACGGAGGACATGGAAGGAGGCATCTCGTCCCCGGTGAAGAAGACAGAGATGGACAAG
TCACCATTCAACAGCCCGTCCCCCCAGGACTCTCCCCGCCTCTCCAGCTTCACCCAGCACCACCGGCCCG
TCATCGCCGTGCACAGCGGGATCGCCCGGAGCCCACACCCGTCCTCCGCTCTGCATTTCCCTACGACGTC
CATCCTACCCCAGACGGCCTCCACCTACTTCCCCCACACGGCCATCCGCTACCCACCTCATCTCAACCCC
CAGGACCCGCTCAAAGATCTTGTCTCGCTGGCCTGCGACCCAGCCAGCCAGCAACCTGGACCGTCCTGGT
ATCTGGGATAGTAATGAACTAGTCCGTAACTTGAAAGTATTTCGATTTCTTGGCTTTATATATCTTGTGG
AAAGGACGAGCACATCTGAATTACACAGCCGTTACGCGTTAAGTCGACAATCAACCTCTGGATTACAAAA
TTTGTGAAAGATTGACTGGTATTCTTAACTATGTTGCTCCTTTTACGCTATGTGGATACGCTGCTTTAAT
GCCTTTGTATCATGCTATTGCTTCCCGTATGGCTTTCATTTTCTCCTCCTTGTATAAATCCTGGTTGCTG
TCTCTTTATGAGGAGTTGTGGCCCGTTGTCAGGCAACGTGGCGTGGTGTGCACTGTGTTTGCTGACGCAA
CCCCCACTGGTTGGGGCATTGCCACCACCTGTCAGCTCCTTTCCGGGACTTTCGCTTTCCCCCTCCCTAT
TGCCACGGCGGAACTCATCGCCGCCTGCCTTGCCCGCTGCTGGACAGGGGCTCGGCTGTTGGGCACTGAC
AATTCCGTGGTGTTGTCGGGGAAATCATCGTCCTTTCCTTGGCTGCTCGCCTGTGTTGCCACCTGGATTC
TGCGCGGGACGTCCTTCTGCTACGTCCCTTCGGCCCTCAATCCAGCGGACCTTCCTTCCCGCGGCCTGCT
GCCGGCTCTGCGGCCTCTTCCGCGTCTTCGCCTTCGCCCTCAGACGAGTCGGATCTCCCTTTGGGCCGCC
TCCCCGCGTCGACTTTAAGACCAATGACTTACAAGGCAGCTGTAGATCTTAGCCACTTTTTAAAAGAAAA
GGGGGGACTGGAAGGGCTAATTCACTCCCAACGAAGACAAGATCTGCTTTTTGCTTGTACTGGGTCTCTC
TGGTTAGACCAGATCTGAGCCTGGGAGCTCTCTGGCTAACTAGGGAACCCACTGCTTAAGCCTCAATAAA
GCTTGCCTTGAGTGCTTCAAGTAGTGTGTGCCCGTCTGTTGTGTGACTCTGGTAACTAGAGATCCCTCAG
ACCCTTTTAGTCAGTGTGGAAAATCTCTAGCAGTACGTATAGTAGTTCATGTCATCTTATTATTCAGTAT
TTATAACTTGCAAAGAAATGAATATCAGAGAGTGAGAGGAACTTGTTTATTGCAGCTTATAATGGTTACA
AATAAAGCAATAGCATCACAAATTTCACAAATAAAGCATTTTTTTCACTGCATTCTAGTTGTGGTTTGTC
CAAACTCATCAATGTATCTTATCATGTCTGGCTCTAGCTATCCCGCCCCTAACTCCGCCCATCCCGCCCC
TAACTCCGCCCAGTTCCGCCCATTCTCCGCCCCATGGCTGACTAATTTTTTTTATTTATGCAGAGGCCGA
GGCCGCCTCGGCCTCTGAGCTATTCCAGAAGTAGTGAGGAGGCTTTTTTGGAGGCCTAGGGACGTACCCA
ATTCGCCCTATAGTGAGTCGTATTACGCGCGCTCACTGGCCGTCGTTTTACAACGTCGTGACTGGGAAAA
CCCTGGCGTTACCCAACTTAATCGCCTTGCAGCACATCCCCCTTTCGCCAGCTGGCGTAATAGCGAAGAG
GCCCGCACCGATCGCCCTTCCCAACAGTTGCGCAGCCTGAATGGCGAATGGG
[124 nt withheld, positions 6983-7106]
C
[91 nt withheld, positions 7108-7198]
A
[49 nt withheld, positions 7200-7248]
CCTTTGACGTTGGAGTCCACGTTCTTT
[37 nt withheld, positions 7276-7312]
ACCCTATCTCGGTCTATTCTTTTGATTTATAAGGGATTTTGCCGATTTCGGCCTATTGGTTAAAAAATGA
GCTGATTTAACAAAAATTTAACGCGAATTTTAACAAAATATTAACGCTTACAATTTAGGTGGCACTTTTC
GGGGAAATGTGCGCGGAACCCCTATTTGTTTATTTTTCTAAATACATTCAAATATGTATCCGCTCATGAG
ACAATAACCCTGATAAATGCTTCAATAATATTGAAAAAGGAAGAGTATGAGTATTCAACATTTCCGTGTC
GCCCTTATTCCCTTTTTTGCGGCATTTTGCCTTCCTGTTTTTGCTCACCCAGAAACGCTGGTGAAAGTAA
AAGATGCTGAAGATCAGTTGGGTGCACGAGTGGGTTACATCGAACTGGATCTCAACAGCGGTAAGATCCT
TGAGAGTTTTCGCCCCGAAGAACGTTTTCCAATGATGAGCACTTTTAAAGTTCTGCTATGTGGCGCGGTA
TTATCCCGTATTGACGCCGGGCAAGAGCAACTCGGTCGCCGCATACACTATTCTCAGAATGACTTGGTTG
AGTACTCACCAGTCACAGAAAAGCATCTTACGGATGGCATGACAGTAAGAGAATTATGCAGTGCTGCCAT
AACCATGAGTGATAACACTGCGGCCAACTTACTTCTGACAACGATCGGAGGACCGAAGGAGCTAACCGCT
TTTTTGCACAACATGGGGGATCATGTAACTCGCCTTGATCGTTGGGAACCGGAGCTGAATGAAGCCATAC
CAAACGACGAGCGTGACACCACGATGCCTGTAGCAATGGCAACAACGTTGCGCAAACTATTAACTGGCGA
ACTACTTACTCTAGCTTCCCGGCAACAATTAATAGACTGGATGGAGGCGGATAAAGTTGCAGGACCACTT
CTGCGCTCGGCCCTTCCGGCTGGCTGGTTTATTGCTGATAAATCTGGAGCCGGTGAGCGTGGGTCTCGCG
GTATCATTGCAGCACTGGGGCCAGATGGTAAGCCCTCCCGTATCGTAGTTATCTACACGACGGGGAGTCA
GGCAACTATGGATGAACGAAATAGACAGATCGCTGAGATAGGTGCCTCACTGATTAAGCATTGGTAACTG
TCAGACCAAGTTTACTCATATATACTTTAGATTGATTTAAAACTTCATTTTTAATTTAAAAGGATCTAGG
TGAAGATCCTTTTTGATAATCTCATGACCAAAATCCCTTAACGTGAGTTTTCGTTCCACTGAGCGTCAGA
CCCCGTAGAAAAGATCAAAGGATCTTCTTGAGATCCTTTTTTTCTGCGCGTAATCTGCTGCTTGCAAACA
AAAAAACCACCGCTACCAGCGGTGGTTTGTTTGCCGGATCAAGAGCTACCAACTCTTTTTCCGAAGGTAA
CTGGCTTCAGCAGAGCGCAGATACCAAATACTGTTCTTCTAGTGTAGCCGTAGTTAGGCCACCACTTCAA
GAACTCTGTAGCACCGCCTACATACCTCGCTCTGCTAATCCTGTTACCAGTGGCTGCTGCCAGTGGCGAT
AAGTCGTGTCTTACCGGGTTGGACTCAAGACGATAGTTACCGGATAAGGCGCAGCGGTCGGGCTGAACGG
GGGGTTCGTGCACACAGCCCAGCTTGGAGCGAACGACCTACACCGAACTGAGATACCTACAGCGTGAGCT
ATGAGAAAGCGCCACGCTTCCCGAAGGGAGAAAGGCGGACAGGTATCCGGTAAGCGGCAGGGTCGGAACA
GGAGAGCGCACGAGGGAGCTTCCAGGGGGAAACGCCTGGTATCTTTATAGTCCTGTCGGGTTTCGCCACC
TCTGACTTGAGCGTCGATTTTTGTGATGCTCGTCAGGGGGGCGGAGCCTATGGAAAAACGCCAGCAACGC
GGCCTTTTTACGGTTCCTGGCCTTTTGCTGGCCTTTTGCTCACATGTTCTTTCCTGCGTTATCCCCTGAT
TCTGTGGATAACCGTATTACCGCCTTTGAGTGAGCTGATACCGCTCGCCGCAGCCGAACGACCGAGCGCA
GCGAGTCAGTGAGCGAGGAAGCGGAAGAGCGCCCAATACGCAAACCGCCTCTCCCCGCGCGTTGGCCGAT
TCATTAATGCAGCTGGCACGACAGGTTTCCCGACTGGAAAGCGGGCAGTGAGCGCAACGCAATTAATGTG
AGTTAGCTCACTCATTAGGCACCCCAGGCTTTACACTTTATGCTTCCGGCTCGTATGTTGTGTGGAATTG
TGAGCGGATAACAATTTCACACAGGAAACAGCTATGACCATGATTACGCCAAGCGCGCAATTAACCCTCA
CTAAAGGGAACAAAAGCTGGAGCTGCAAGC
Features (pLannotate 1.2.2; 31 found; start..end, strand, type, name):
      5..231     +  promoter       RSV promoter: Rous sarcoma virus enhancer/promoter
    232..412     +  LTR            5' LTR (truncated): truncated 5' long terminal repeat (LTR) from HIV-1
    459..584     +  misc_feature   HIV-1 Ψ: packaging signal of human immunodeficiency virus type 1
    568..931     +  CDS            HIV-1 gag (fragment): gag protein from human immunodeficiency virus 1; gag
   1077..1310    +  misc_feature   RRE: The Rev response element (RRE) of HIV-1 allows for Rev-dependent mRNA export from the nucleus to the cytoplasm.
   1687..1713    +  CDS            Rev (fragment): human immunodeficiency virus 1 (HIV-1) Rev protein; rev; enhances nuclear export of unspliced and incompletely spliced viral mRNAs
   1720..1743    +  promoter       SV40 promoter (fragment): SV40 early promoter
   1744..1815    +  promoter       SV40 promoter (fragment): SV40 enhancer and early promoter
   1839..1974    +  rep_origin     SV40 ori: SV40 origin of replication
   2020..2616    +  CDS            PuroR (fragment): puromycin N-acetyltransferase; pac from Streptomyces; confers resistance to puromycin
   2665..2782    +  misc_feature   cPPT/CTS: central polypurine tract and central termination sequence of HIV-1
   2847..2913    +  CDS            small t antigen (fragment): SV40 (simian virus 40) small t antigen
   2920..4098    +  promoter       EF-1α promoter: strong constitutive promoter for human elongation factor EF-1α
   4115..5383    +  CDS            Nfic: NFIC_MOUSE - Experimental evidence at protein level: Swiss-Prot protein existence level 1. Recognizes and binds the palindromic sequence 5'- TTGGCNNNNNGCCAA-3' present in viral and cellular promoters and in the origin of replication of adenovirus type 2. These proteins are individually capable of activating transcription and replication. From Mus musculus (Mouse).
   5414..5467    +  promoter       U6 promoter (fragment): RNA polymerase III promoter for human U6 snRNA
   5509..6097    +  misc_feature   WPRE: woodchuck hepatitis virus posttranscriptional regulatory element
   6148..6167    +  misc_feature   cPPT/CTS (fragment): central polypurine tract and central termination sequence of HIV-1
   6169..6402    +  LTR            3' LTR (ΔU3): self-inactivating 3' long terminal repeat (LTR) from HIV-1
   6480..6601    +  polyA_signal   SV40 poly(A) signal: SV40 polyadenylation signal
   6641..6776    +  rep_origin     SV40 ori: SV40 origin of replication
   6797..6815    -  promoter       T7 promoter: promoter for bacteriophage T7 RNA polymerase
   6823..6978    +  CDS            lacZα (fragment): LacZα fragment of β-galactosidase; lacZ fragment
   6983..7411    +  rep_origin     f1 ori (sequence partly withheld): f1 bacteriophage origin of replication; arrow indicates direction of (+) strand synthesis
   7464..7568    +  promoter       AmpR promoter: bla
   7569..8429    +  CDS            AmpR: β-lactamase; bla; confers resistance to ampicillin, carbenicillin, and related antibiotics
   8600..9188    +  rep_origin     ori: high-copy-number ColE1/pMB1/pBR322/pUC origin of replication
   9371..9463    +  CDS            lacI (fragment): lac repressor; lacI; The lac repressor binds to the lac operator to inhibit transcription in E. coli. This inhibition can be relieved by adding lactose or isopropyl-β-D-thiogalactopyranoside (IPTG).
   9476..9497    +  protein_bind   CAP binding site: CAP binding activates transcription in the presence of cAMP. E. coli catabolite activator protein
   9512..9542    +  promoter       lac promoter: promoter for the E. coli lac operon
   9550..9566    +  protein_bind   lac operator: The lac repressor binds to the lac operator to inhibit transcription in E. coli. This inhibition can be relieved by adding lactose or isopropyl-β-D-thiogalactopyranoside (IPTG). lac repressor encoded by lacI
   9611..9629    +  promoter       T3 promoter: promoter for bacteriophage T3 RNA polymerase
