[The description below was written by a language model from this plasmid's Addgene catalogue record and pLannotate feature annotations shown in this document.]
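Description:
TFORF2911 is a third-generation-style, self-inactivating lentiviral expression plasmid built on the pLX_TRC317 backbone and carrying the human transcription factor NFIC (nuclear factor I C) as its open reading frame. It belongs to a large barcoded transcription factor ORF collection in which each construct carries a unique 24-bp barcode, so that the factor delivered to a cell can be identified by sequencing in pooled overexpression screens such as directed-differentiation experiments. In bacteria the plasmid replicates from a high-copy ColE1/pUC-type origin and is selected through the β-lactamase (ampicillin resistance) gene. An f1 origin and remnants of a lac/lacZα cloning region with flanking T3 and T7 promoters are also present in the backbone. The depositor notes that the plasmid can recombine during propagation, as is common for LTR-containing vectors.

The viral genome is transcribed from an RSV promoter fused to a truncated HIV-1 5' LTR and contains the Ψ packaging signal, a gag fragment, the Rev response element for nuclear export of the full-length RNA, a cPPT/CTS element, and a ΔU3 3' LTR that inactivates LTR promoter activity after integration, followed by an SV40 polyadenylation signal. Two expression units sit within it: an SV40 early promoter driving puromycin N-acetyltransferase for selecting transduced mammalian cells, and a strong constitutive EF-1α promoter driving the NFIC ORF, with a WPRE downstream to enhance transcript stability and expression. The automated annotation labels the ORF by homology to mouse Nfic, whereas the catalogue entry specifies the human sequence, produced by gene synthesis. The barcode is not annotated in the feature table, so its position is not stated, and no epitope tag is recorded.
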