Addgene plasmid #143666: TFORF2911
Purpose: Lentiviral vector for overexpressing transcription factor ORFs with unique 24-bp barcodes. Barcodes facilitate identification of transcription factors in pooled screens.
Depositing lab: Feng Zhang. Depositing organization: Broad Institute. Publication: A transcription factor atlas of directed differentiation. Joung J, Ma S, Tay T, Geiger-Schuller KR, Kirchgatterer PC, Verdine VK, Guo B, Arias-Garcia MA, Allen WE, Singh A, Kuksenko O, Abudayyeh OO, Gootenberg JS, Fu Z, Macrae RK, Buenrostro JD, Regev A, Zhang F. Cell. 2023 Jan 5;186(1):209-229.e26. doi: 10.1016/j.cell.2022.11.026. PubMed 36608654.
Backbone
  Vector backbone: pLX_TRC317
  Backbone manufacturer: Broad Institute Genetic Perturbation Platform
  Backbone size w/o insert (bp): 8264
  Vector type: Mammalian Expression, Lentiviral
  Selectable markers: Puromycin
Growth in bacteria
  Bacterial resistance: Ampicillin, 100 μg/mL
  Growth temperature: 37°C
  Growth strain: NEB Stable
  Copy number: High Copy
Gene/Insert
  Gene/Insert name: NFIC
  Species: H. sapiens (human)
  Insert size (bp): 1388
  Entrez Gene: NFIC (a.k.a. CTF, CTF5, NF-I, NFI)
  Promoter: EF1a
  Cloning method: Unknown
  Sequencing primers: 5′ GGGTGGAGACTGAAGTTAGGCCAG; 3′ CACATAGCGTAAAAGGAGCAACATAG
Terms and licenses: Academic/Nonprofit Terms; Industry Terms: Not Available to Industry
Depositor comments: NM_005597,ENST00000341919 . The transcription factor ORF portion of this plasmid was synthesized by Genewiz. Please test multiple small colonies in case of plasmid recombination. To make this collection available in a timely manner, a portion of this collection was not fully sequenced by Addgene. If an Addgene verified full plasmid sequence is not available, please contact us prior to placing an order to request the full sequence.
How to cite: TFORF2911 was a gift from Feng Zhang (Addgene plasmid # 143666 ; http://n2t.net/addgene:143666 ; RRID:Addgene_143666)
