>Addgene plasmid #143666 | TFORF2911 | depositor partial sequence | sequence record 283128 | Insert
ACCGCCACCATGTATTCGTCCCCGCTCTGCCTCACCCAGGATGAGTTCCACCCGTTCATCGAGGCCCTGC
TGCCTCACGTCCGCGCCTTCGCCTACACCTGGTTCAACCTGCAGGCGCGGAAGCGCAAGTACTTCAAGAA
GCACGAGAAGCGGATGTCGAAGGACGAGGAGCGTGCGGTCAAGGACGAGCTGCTGGGCGAGAAGCCCGAG
GTCAAGCAGAAGTGGGCGTCGCGGCTGCTGGCCAAGCTGCGCAAGGACATCCGGCCCGAGTGCCGCGAGG
ACTTCGTGCTGAGCATCACCGGCAAGAAGGCGCCGGGCTGCGTGCTCTCCAACCCCGACCAGAAGGGCAA
GATGCGGCGCATCGACTGTCTCCGGCAGGCGGACAAGGTGTGGCGGCTGGACCTGGTCATGGTCATCCTG
TTCAAGGGCATCCCGCTGGAGAGCACCGACGGCGAGCGCCTGGTCAAGGCTGCGCAGTGCGGTCACCCGG
TCCTGTGCGTGCAGCCGCACCACATTGGCGTGGCCGTCAAGGAGCTGGACCTCTACCTGGCCTACTTCGT
GCGTGAGCGAGATGCAGAGCAAAGCGGCAGTCCCCGGACAGGGATGGGCTCTGACCAGGAGGACAGCAAG
CCCATCACGCTGGACACGACCGACTTCCAGGAGAGCTTTGTCACCTCCGGCGTGTTCAGCGTCACTGAGC
TCATCCAAGTGTCCCGGACACCCGTGGTGACTGGAACAGGACCCAACTTCTCCCTGGGGGAGCTGCAGGG
GCACCTGGCATACGACCTGAACCCAGCCAGCACTGGCCTCAGAAGAACGCTGCCCAGCACCTCCTCCAGT
GGGAGCAAGCGGCACAAATCGGGCTCGATGGAGGAAGACGTGGACACGAGCCCTGGCGGCGATTACTACA
CTTCGCCCAGCTCGCCCACGAGTAGCAGCCGCAACTGGACGGAGGACATGGAAGGAGGCATCTCGTCCCC
GGTGAAGAAGACAGAGATGGACAAGTCACCATTCAACAGCCCGTCCCCCCAGGACTCTCCCCGCCTCTCC
AGCTTCACCCAGCACCACCGGCCCGTCATCGCCGTGCACAGCGGGATCGCCCGGAGCCCACACCCGTCCT
CCGCTCTGCATTTCCCTACGACGTCCATCCTACCCCAGACGGCCTCCACCTACTTCCCCCACACGGCCAT
CCGCTACCCACCTCATCTCAACCCCCAGGACCCGCTCAAAGATCTTGTCTCGCTGGCCTGCGACCCAGCC
AGCCAGCAACCTGGACCGTCCTGGTATCTGGGATAGTAATGAACTAGTCCGTAACTTGAAAGTATTTCGA
TTTCTTGGCTTTATATATCTTGTGGAAAGGACGAGCACATCTGAATTACACAGCCGTT
