>Addgene plasmid #143666 | TFORF2911 | depositor partial sequence | sequence record 283129 | Barcode
GCACATCTGAATTACACAGCCGTT
